>Addgene plasmid #236853 | NanoBRET BiBRET Vector HaloTag-KRAS 2B WT-BRAF RBD-NanoLuc | addgene full sequence | sequence record 471851 | Addgene NGS Result
CGGCAGTGAAAAAAATGCTTTATTTGTGAAATTTGTGATGCTATTGCTTTATTTGTAACCATTATAAGCT
GCAATAAACAAGTTAACAACAACAATTGCATTCATTTTATGTTTCAGGTTCAGGGGGAGGTGTGGGAGGT
TTTTTAAAGCAAGTAAAACCTCTACAAATGTGGTATGGCTGATTATGATCCGCGGCCGCAATACGTCGAC
GTTATCAGCTGACTTCGTACGAGAGCCTAGGTGTTTCTAGAGTCGCGGCCTTACGCCAGAATGCGTTCGC
ACAGCCGCCAGCCGGTCACTCCGTTGATGGTTACTCGGAACAGCAGGGAGCCGTCGGGGTTGATCAGGCG
CTCGTCGATAATTTTGTTGCCGTTCCACAGGGTCCCTGTTACAGTGATCTTTTTGCCGTCGAACACGGCG
ATGCCTTCATACGGCCGTCCGAAATAGTCGATCATGTTCGGCGTAACCCCGTCGATTACCAGTGTGCCAT
AGTGCAGGATCACCTTAAAGTGATGATCATCCACAGGGTACACCACCTTAAAAATTTTTTCGATCTGGCC
CATTTGGTCGCCGCTCAGACCTTCATACGGGATGATGACATGGATGTCGATCTTCAGCCCATTTTCACCG
CTCAGGACAATCCTTTGGATCGGAGTTACGGACACCCCGAGATTCTGAAACAAACTGGACACACCTCCCT
GTTCAAGGACTTGGTCCAGGTTGTAGCCGGCTGTCTGTCGCCAGTCCCCAACGAAATCTTCGAGTGTGAA
GACGCCGCTCGAGCCGAGAGAAACAAAGTTGTGTGTTGTAAGTGGAACATTCTCCAACACTTCCACATGC
AATTCTTCTCCAGTAAGCCAGGAAATATCAGTGTCCCAACCAATTGGTTTCTTCTCTCCATCCTGAATTC
TGTAAACAGCACAGCACTCTGGGATTAGACCTCTCATCATCAGTGCTTTCTTTAGACTGTCTCGGACTGT
AACTCCACACCTTGCAGGTACCACTGTCCTCTGTTTGTTGGGCAGGAAGACTCTAACGATAGGTTTTTGT
GGTGACTTGGGGTTGCTCCGTGCCATGGCGATCGCTAGCTGCAAAAAGAACAAGTAGCTTGTATTCTATA
GTGTCACCTAAATGGGCGATCTGACGGTTCACTAAACCAGCTCTGCTTATATAGGCCTCCCTGGCGCGCC
ACTAGTTATTAATAGTAATCAATTACGGGGTCATTAGTTCATAGCCCATATATGGAGTTCCGCGTTACAT
AACTTACGGTAAATGGCCCGCCTGGCTGACCGCCCAACGACCCCCGCCCATTGACGTCAATAATGACGTA
TGTTCCCATAGTAACGCCAATAGGGACTTTCCATTGACGTCAATGGGTGGAGTATTTACGGTAAACTGCC
CACTTGGCAGTACATCAAGTGTATCATATGCCAAGTCCGCCCCCTATTGACGTCAATGACGGTAAATGGC
CCGCCTGGCATTATGCCCAGTACATGACCTTACGGGACTTTCCTACTTGGCAGTACATCTACGTATTAGT
CATCGCTATTACCATGGTGATGCGGTTTTGGCAGTACACCAATGGGCGTGGATAGCGGTTTGACTCACGG
GGATTTCCAAGTCTCCACCCCATTGACGTCAATGGGAGTTTGTTTTGGCACCAAAATCAACGGGACTTTC
CAAAATGTCGTAATAACCCCGCCCCGTTGACGCAAATGGGCGGTAGGCGTGTACGGTGGGAGGTCTATAT
AAGCAGAGCTGGTTTAGTGAACCGTCAGATCACTAGAAGCTTTATTGCGGTAGTTTATCACAGTTAAATT
GCTAACGCAGTCAGTGCTTCTGACACAACAGTCTCGAACTTAAGCTGCAGAAGTTGGTCGTGAGGCACTG
GGCAGGTAAGTATCAAGGTTACAAGACAGGTTTAAGGAGACCAATAGAAACTGGGCTTGTCGAGACAGAG
AAGACTCTTGCGTTTCTGATAGGCACCTATTGGTCTTACTGACATCCACTTTGCCTTTCTCTCCACAGGT
GTCCACTCCCAGTTCAATTACAGCTCTTAAGGCTAGAGTATTAATACGACTCACTATAGGGCTAGCAAAG
CCACCATGGCAGAAATCGGTACTGGCTTTCCATTCGACCCCCATTATGTGGAAGTCCTGGGCGAGCGCAT
GCACTACGTCGATGTTGGTCCGCGCGATGGCACCCCTGTGCTGTTCCTGCACGGTAACCCGACCTCCTCC
TACGTGTGGCGCAACATCATCCCGCATGTTGCACCGACCCATCGCTGCATTGCTCCAGACCTGATCGGTA
TGGGCAAATCCGACAAACCAGACCTGGGTTATTTCTTCGACGACCACGTCCGCTTCATGGATGCCTTCAT
CGAAGCCCTGGGTCTGGAAGAGGTCGTCCTGGTCATTCACGACTGGGGCTCCGCTCTGGGTTTCCACTGG
GCCAAGCGCAATCCAGAGCGCGTCAAAGGTATTGCATTTATGGAGTTCATCCGCCCTATCCCGACCTGGG
ACGAATGGCCAGAATTTGCCCGCGAGACCTTCCAGGCCTTCCGCACCACCGACGTCGGCCGCAAGCTGAT
CATCGATCAGAACGTTTTTATCGAGGGTACGCTGCCGATGGGTGTCGTCCGCCCGCTGACTGAAGTCGAG
ATGGACCATTACCGCGAGCCGTTCCTGAATCCTGTTGACCGCGAGCCACTGTGGCGCTTCCCAAACGAGC
TGCCAATCGCCGGTGAGCCAGCGAACATCGTCGCGCTGGTCGAAGAATACATGGACTGGCTGCACCAGTC
CCCTGTCCCGAAGCTGCTGTTCTGGGGCACCCCAGGCGTTCTGATCCCACCGGCCGAAGCCGCTCGCCTG
GCCAAAAGCCTGCCTAACTGCAAGGCTGTGGACATCGGCCCGGGTCTGAATCTGCTGCAAGAAGACAACC
CGGACCTGATCGGCAGCGAGATCGCGCGCTGGCTGTCGACGCTCGAGATTTCCGGCGAGCCAACCACTGA
GGATCTGTACTTTCAGAGCGATAACGCGATCGCC
[564 nt withheld, positions 3045-3608]
TAAGTTTAAACGAATTCGGGCTCGGTACCCGGGGATCCTCTAGAGTCGACCTGCAGGCATGCAAGCTGAT
TTGGCTGCTGCCACCGCTGAGCAAGGCCGCTTCGAGCAGACATGATAAGATACATTGATGAGTTTGGACA
AACCACAACTAGAATGCAGTGAAAAAAATGCTTTATTTGTGAAATTTGTGATGCTATTGCTTTATTTGTA
ACCATTATAAGCTGCAATAAACAAGTTAACAACAACAATTGCATTCATTTTATGTTTCAGGTTCAGGGGG
AGATGTGGGAGGTTTTTTTAAGCAAGTAAAACCTCTACAAATGTGGTAAAATCTTAATTAAGAATTCTAA
TATAACTTCGTATAGCATACATTATACGAAGTTATGGATCCACTGTTGACAATTAATCATCGGCATAGTA
TATCGGCATAGTATAATACGACAAGGTGAGGAACTAAACCCAGGAGGCAGATCATGATTGAACAAGATGG
ATTGCACGCAGGTTCTCCGGCCGCTTGGGTGGAGAGGCTATTCGGCTATGACTGGGCACAACAGACAATC
GGCTGCTCTGATGCCGCCGTGTTCCGGCTGTCAGCGCAGGGGCGCCCGGTTCTTTTTGTCAAGACCGACC
TGTCCGGTGCCCTGAATGAACTGCAGGACGAGGCAGCGCGGCTATCGTGGCTGGCCACGACGGGCGTTCC
TTGCGCAGCTGTGCTCGACGTTGTCACTGAAGCGGGAAGGGACTGGCTGCTATTGGGCGAAGTGCCGGGG
CAGGATCTCCTGTCATCTCACCTTGCTCCTGCCGAGAAAGTATCCATCATGGCTGATGCAATGCGGCGGC
TGCATACGCTTGATCCGGCTACCTGCCCATTCGACCACCAAGCGAAACATCGCATCGAGCGAGCACGTAC
TCGGATGGAAGCCGGTCTTGTCGATCAGGATGATCTGGACGAAGAGCATCAGGGGCTCGCGCCAGCCGAA
CTGTTCGCCAGGCTCAAGGCGCGCATGCCCGACGGCGAGGATCTCGTCGTGACCCATGGCGATGCCTGCT
TGCCGAATATCATGGTGGAAAATGGCCGCTTTTCTGGATTCATCGACTGTGGCCGGCTGGGTGTGGCGGA
CCGCTATCAGGACATAGCGTTGGCTACCCGTGATATTGCTGAAGAGCTTGGCGGCGAATGGGCTGACCGC
TTCCTCGTGCTTTACGGTATCGCCGCTCCCGATTCGCAGCGCATCGCCTTCTATCGCCTTCTTGACGAGT
TCTTCTGATTCGAAATGACCGACCAAGCGACGCCCAACCGGTATCAGCTCACTCAAAGGCGGTAATACGG
TTATCCACAGAATCAGGGGATAACGCAGGAAAGAACATGTGAGCAAAAGGCCAGCAAAAGGCCAGGAACC
GTAAAAAGGCCGCGTTGCTGGCGTTTTTCCATAGGCTCCGCCCCCCTGACGAGCATCACAAAAATCGACG
CTCAAGTCAGAGGTGGCGAAACCCGACAGGACTATAAAGATACCAGGCGTTTCCCCCTGGAAGCTCCCTC
GTGCGCTCTCCTGTTCCGACCCTGCCGCTTACCGGATACCTGTCCGCCTTTCTCCCTTCGGGAAGCGTGG
CGCTTTCTCATAGCTCACGCTGTAGGTATCTCAGTTCGGTGTAGGTCGTTCGCTCCAAGCTGGGCTGTGT
GCACGAACCCCCCGTTCAGCCCGACCGCTGCGCCTTATCCGGTAACTATCGTCTTGAGTCCAACCCGGTA
AGACACGACTTATCGCCACTGGCAGCAGCCACTGGTAACAGGATTAGCAGAGCGAGGTATGTAGGCGGTG
CTACAGAGTTCTTGAAGTGGTGGCCTAACTACGGCTACACTAGAAGGACAGTATTTGGTATCTGCGCTCT
GCTGAAGCCAGTTACCTTCGGAAAAAGAGTTGGTAGCTCTTGATCCGGCAAACAAACCACCGCTGGTAGC
GGTGGTTTTTTTGTTTGCAAGCAGCAGATTACGCGCAGAAAAAAAGGATTTCAAGAAGATCCTTTGATCT
TTTCTACGGGGTCTGACGCTCAGTGGAACGAAAACTCACGTTAAGGGATTTTGGTCATGAGATTATCAAA
AAGGATCTTCACCTAGATCCTTTTATAGTCCGGAATCGTCACACAAAAAACCAACACACAGATGTAATGA
AAATAAAGATATTTTATTGCGGCCATCGTGATGGCTAGAGTTTAGCCCTCCCACACATAACCAGAGGGCA
GCAATTCACGAATCCCAACTGCCGTCGGCTGTCCATCACTGTCCTTCACTATGGCTTTGATCCCAGGATG
CAGATCGAGAAGCACCTGTCGGCACCGTCCGCAGGGGCTCAAGATGCCCCTGTTCTCATTTCCGATCGCG
ACGATACAAGTCAGGTTGCCAGCTGCCGCAGCAGCAGCAGTGCCCAGCACCACGAGTTCTGCACAAGGTC
CCCCAGTAAAATGATATACATTGACACCAGTGAAGATGCGGCCGTCGCTAGAGAGAGCTGCGCTGGCGAC
GCTGTAGTCTTCAGAGATGGGGATGCTGTTGATTGTAGCCGTTGCTCTTTCAATGAGGGTGGATTCTTCT
TGAGACAAAGGCTTGGCCATGGTGGCGCTAGTGTCAGAAGAATCGAGCTTTTTGCAAAAGCCTAGGCCTC
CAAAAAAGCCTCCTCACTACTTCTGGAATAGCTCAGAGGCCGAGGCGGCCTCGGCCTCTGCATAAATAAA
AAAAATTAGTCAGCCATGGGGCGGAGAATGGGCGGAACTGGGCGGAGTTAGGGGCGGGATGGGCGGAGTT
AGGGGCGGGACTATGGTTGCTGACTAATTGAGATGCATGCTTTGCATACTTCTGCCTGCTGGGGAGCCTG
GGGACTTTCCACACCTGGTTGCTGACTAATTGAGATGCATGCTTTGCATACTTCTGCCTGCTGGGGAGCC
TGGGGACTTTCCACACCCTAACTGACACACATTCCACAGCTGGTTCTTTCCGCCTCAGAAGGTACCTAAC
CAAGTTCCTCTTTCAGAGGTTATTTCAGGCCATGGTGCTGCGCAAGACGCGTTAATTAAGACGT
Features (pLannotate 1.2.2; 23 found; start..end, strand, type, name):
      3..84      -  polyA_signal   SV40 poly(A) signal: SV40 polyadenylation signal
    107..190     -  CDS            large T antigen (fragment): large T antigen from SV40 (simian virus 40)
    261..773     -  CDS            Nluc: NanoLuc® luciferase human codon-optimized
    795..1037    -  CDS            RAF1 (fragment): RAF1_HUMAN - Also known as RAF. Experimental evidence at protein level: Swiss-Prot protein existence level 1. Serine/threonine-protein kinase that acts as a regulatory link between the membrane-associated Ras GTPases and the MAPK/ERK cascade, and this critical regulatory link functions as a switch determining cell fate decisions including proliferation, differentiation, apoptosis, survival and oncogenic transformation. RAF1 activation initiates a mitogen-activated protein kinase (MAPK) cascade that comprises a sequential phosphorylation of the dual-specific MAPK kinases (MAP2K1/MEK1 and MAP2K2
   1115..1133    -  promoter       SP6 promoter: promoter for bacteriophage SP6 RNA polymerase
   1159..1181    -  promoter       minimal CMV promoter (fragment): human cytomegalovirus (CMV) immediate early promoter
   1191..1556    +  enhancer       CMV enhancer: human cytomegalovirus immediate early enhancer
   1558..1757    +  promoter       CMV promoter: human cytomegalovirus (CMV) immediate early promoter
   1896..2028    +  intron         chimeric intron: chimera between introns from human β-globin and immunoglobulin heavy chain genes
   2072..2090    +  promoter       T7 promoter: promoter for bacteriophage T7 RNA polymerase
   2106..2996    +  CDS            HaloTag®: modified bacterial dehalogenase that forms covalent bonds with chloroalkane derivatives
   3009..3029    +  CDS            TEV site: tobacco etch virus (TEV) protease recognition and cleavage site
   3045..3611    +  CDS            K-Ras (sequence partly withheld): human small GTPase proto-oncoprotein
   3620..3675    +  misc_feature   MCS: pUC18/19 multiple cloning site
   3724..3845    -  polyA_signal   SV40 poly(A) signal: SV40 polyadenylation signal
   3868..3936    -  CDS            large T antigen (fragment): large T antigen from SV40 (simian virus 40)
   3960..3993    +  protein_bind   loxP: Cre-mediated recombination occurs in the 8-bp core sequence (GCATACAT). Cre recombinase
   4003..4050    +  promoter       EM7 promoter: synthetic bacterial promoter&nbsp
   4082..4873    +  CDS            neo: KKA2_KLEPN - Also known as kan, nptII. Experimental evidence at protein level: Swiss-Prot protein existence level 1. Resistance to kanamycin, neomycin, paromomycin, ribostamycin, butirosin and gentamicin B. From Klebsiella pneumoniae.
   5034..5622    -  rep_origin     ori: high-copy-number ColE1/pMB1/pBR322/pUC origin of replication
   5748..5796    -  polyA_signal   poly(A) signal: synthetic polyadenylation signal
   5820..6218    -  CDS            BSD: blasticidin S deaminase; Aspergillus terreus BSD; confers resistance to blasticidin
   6249..6606    -  promoter       SV40 promoter: SV40 enhancer and early promoter
