[The description below was written by a language model from this plasmid's Addgene catalogue record and pLannotate feature annotations shown in this document.]
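Description:
NanoBRET BiBRET Vector HaloTag-KRAS 2B WT-BRAF RBD-NanoLuc is a 6,682 nt mammalian expression plasmid that delivers both partners of a bioluminescence resonance energy transfer (BRET) pair from one molecule. According to the record it was assembled from two BiBRET backbones, pFN222K HaloTag CMV-Blast and pFC223C NanoLuc CMV-Neo BiBRET-Balanced. It is propagated in E. coli at high copy from a ColE1/pUC-type origin. Kanamycin selection comes from an EM7-driven neo (nptII) gene, which has a loxP site just upstream. For selection in mammalian cells, an SV40 enhancer/early promoter drives blasticidin S deaminase, followed by a synthetic poly(A) signal.

The payload is arranged as two divergent transcription units sharing a central CMV enhancer. In one direction, the CMV enhancer/promoter, a chimeric β-globin/immunoglobulin intron and a T7 promoter precede HaloTag, a TEV protease site and wild-type human KRAS (2B isoform), ending in an SV40 poly(A) signal. In the opposite direction, a minimal CMV promoter fragment and an SP6 promoter precede a RAS-binding domain fused at its C terminus to codon-optimized NanoLuc, with its own SV40 poly(A). The automated annotation labels this domain as a RAF1 fragment, whereas the catalogue identifies it as the human BRAF RBD. This probably reflects homology among RAF family RBDs.

In use, NanoLuc acts as the energy donor and a fluorescent chloroalkane ligand covalently bound to HaloTag acts as the acceptor, so association of KRAS with the RAF RBD gives a BRET signal in live cells. The weaker minimal promoter on the donor side would be expected to keep donor levels low relative to acceptor, although the record does not say so. The construct suits monitoring of the KRAS–BRAF interaction and its disruption.
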