Addgene plasmid #236853: NanoBRET BiBRET Vector HaloTag-KRAS 2B WT-BRAF RBD-NanoLuc
Purpose: Express HaloTag(R)-KRAS 2B WT-BRAF RBD-NanoLuc(R) in Mammalian Cells under a CMV promoter
Depositing lab: Promega Corporation.
Backbone
  Vector backbone: pFC223C NanoLuc(R) CMV-Neo BiBRET-Balanced Vector and pFN222K HaloTag(R) CMV-Blast BiBRET Vector
  Vector type: Mammalian Expression
  Selectable markers: Blasticidin
Growth in bacteria
  Bacterial resistance: Kanamycin, 50 μg/mL
  Growth temperature: 37°C
  Growth strain: DH5alpha
  Copy number: High Copy
Gene/Insert 1
  Gene/Insert name: KRAS
  Species: H. sapiens (human)
  Mutation: None
  Entrez Gene: KRAS (a.k.a. 'C-K-RAS, C-K-RAS, CFC2, K-RAS2A, K-RAS2B, K-RAS4A, K-RAS4B, K-Ras, K-Ras 2, KI-RAS, KRAS1, KRAS2, NS, NS3, OES, RALD, RASK2, c-Ki-ras, c-Ki-ras2)
  Promoter: CMV
  Tag / fusion protein: HaloTag (R) (N terminal on backbone)
  Cloning method: Other
Gene/Insert 2
  Gene/Insert name: BRAF (RBD)
  Species: H. sapiens (human)
  Entrez Gene: BRAF (a.k.a. B-RAF1, B-raf, BRAF-1, BRAF1, NS7, RAFB1)
  Tag / fusion protein: NanoLuc (R) (C terminal on backbone)
Terms and licenses: Academic/Nonprofit Terms; Industry Terms
How to cite: NanoBRET BiBRET Vector HaloTag-KRAS 2B WT-BRAF RBD-NanoLuc was a gift from Promega Corporation (Addgene plasmid # 236853 ; http://n2t.net/addgene:236853 ; RRID:Addgene_236853)
